Addgene plasmid #103705: LSB-hsa-miR-6511a-3p
Purpose: Used to sense miRNA activity using fluorescence based tools. hsa-miR-6511a-3p target in 3' UTR of of mKate. miRNA activity can be measured by the repression of mKate2 relative to EBFP2 fluorescent proteins . Plasmid is inherently unstable; please see Depositor Comments
Depositing lab: Ron Weiss. Depositing organization: Massachusetts Institute of Technology. Publication: A mixed antagonistic/synergistic miRNA repression model enables accurate predictions of multi-input miRNA sensor activity. Gam JJ, Babb J, Weiss R. Nat Commun. 2018 Jun 22;9(1):2430. doi: 10.1038/s41467-018-04575-0. PubMed 29934631.
Backbone
  Vector backbone: Low Sensor Backbone (LSB)
  Vector type: Mammalian Expression, Synthetic Biology
Growth in bacteria
  Bacterial resistance: Ampicillin and Kanamycin, 100 & 50 μg/mL
  Growth temperature: 30°C
  Growth strain: NEB Stable
  Copy number: High Copy
Gene/Insert
  Gene/Insert name: hsa-miR-6511a-3p target
  Species: H. sapiens (human)
  Promoter: EF-1a
  Cloning method: Gibson Cloning
Terms and licenses: Academic/Nonprofit Terms; Industry Terms: Not Available to Industry
Depositor comments: Please note that this plasmid is inherently unstable due to a repeating poly A element. We recommend performing a diagnostic digest on multiple colonies upon receipt. The depositors would like to note the presence of several discrepancies between the depositor sequence and physical plasmid sequence. In particular, the sequences upstream and downstream of the puromycin coding region have 10 bp insertions which do not affect the ability to perform puromycin selection. The sequences for those regions within the physical plasmids are as follows: Upstream of Puro: GAATTCGACCGCCTGTCTCAAGGTGCCACC; Downstream of Puro: GCTTTGAGACTACGCGTGAATTCACTCCTC. Please contact if you are interested in this plasmid prior to placing an order.
How to cite: LSB-hsa-miR-6511a-3p was a gift from Ron Weiss (Addgene plasmid # 103705 ; http://n2t.net/addgene:103705 ; RRID:Addgene_103705)
