[The description below was written by a language model from this plasmid's Addgene catalogue record and pLannotate feature annotations shown in this document.]
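Description:
LSB-hsa-miR-6511a-3p is an 11 kb mammalian expression plasmid built on the Low Sensor Backbone (LSB), designed as a two-colour fluorescent sensor of microRNA activity for synthetic biology work. It replicates in E. coli from a high-copy ColE1/pUC-type origin and carries both an ampicillin (β-lactamase) and a kanamycin (aminoglycoside phosphotransferase) resistance gene, so it is maintained under dual selection.

The payload consists of two parallel transcription units in the same orientation. Each is driven by the human EF-1α core promoter with its intron A and terminated by a rabbit β-globin polyadenylation signal, and each is flanked by Gateway attB4/attB1/attB2 scars left from assembly. The first unit encodes the red fluorescent protein mKate2. According to the record, it carries a target site for human miR-6511a-3p in its 3' UTR, although this site is not annotated separately in the feature table. The second unit encodes the blue fluorescent protein EBFP2 without a miRNA target and serves as an internal reference for delivery and expression. When miR-6511a-3p is active in a transfected cell, the mKate2 transcript is repressed, and activity is read out as the drop in mKate2 fluorescence relative to EBFP2.

A puromycin N-acetyltransferase coding sequence with its own β-globin poly(A) signal is also present for selection in mammalian cells, though no dedicated promoter for it is annotated. The depositor notes that the repeated poly(A) elements make the plasmid inherently unstable. The physical plasmid also differs slightly from the deposited sequence, with short insertions flanking the puromycin coding region that reportedly do not impair selection.
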