Features (pLannotate 1.2.2; 28 found; start..end, strand, type, name):
     87..675     -  rep_origin     ori: high-copy-number ColE1/pMB1/pBR322/pUC origin of replication
    846..1706    -  CDS            AmpR: β-lactamase; bla; confers resistance to ampicillin, carbenicillin, and related antibiotics
   1707..1778    -  promoter       AmpR promoter: bla
   1857..2456    +  CDS            PuroR: puromycin N-acetyltransferase; pac from Streptomyces alboniger; confers resistance to puromycin
   2461..2541    +  CDS            HBB (fragment): HBB_PONPY - Experimental evidence at transcript level: Swiss-Prot protein existence level 2. Involved in oxygen transport from the lung to the various peripheral tissues. From Pongo pygmaeus (Bornean orangutan).
   2612..2667    +  polyA_signal   β-globin poly(A) signal: rabbit β-globin polyadenylation signal (Gil and Proudfoot, 1987)
   3646..3666    +  protein_bind   attB4: mutant version of attB; core recombination site for the Gateway® BP reaction BP Clonase™
   3734..3945    +  promoter       EF-1α core promoter: core promoter for human elongation factor EF-1α
   3946..4884    +  intron         EF-1α intron A: intron upstream of the start codon of human EF-1α
   4911..4931    +  protein_bind   attB1: mutant version of attB; core recombination site for the Gateway® BP reaction BP Clonase™
   4951..5646    +  CDS            mKate2: mKate2 is a basic (constitutively fluorescent) red fluorescent protein published in 2009, derived from Entacmaea quadricolor. It is reported to be a rapidly-maturing monomer with moderate acid sensitivity.
   5666..5690    -  protein_bind   attB2: mutant version of attB; recombination site for the Gateway® BP reaction BP Clonase™
   5834..5908    +  CDS            HBB (fragment): HBB_PONPY - Experimental evidence at transcript level: Swiss-Prot protein existence level 2. Involved in oxygen transport from the lung to the various peripheral tissues. From Pongo pygmaeus (Bornean orangutan).
   5979..6034    +  polyA_signal   β-globin poly(A) signal: rabbit β-globin polyadenylation signal (Gil and Proudfoot, 1987)
   6418..6443    +  misc_feature   SA: splice acceptor site
   7115..7135    +  protein_bind   attB4: mutant version of attB; core recombination site for the Gateway® BP reaction BP Clonase™
   7203..7414    +  promoter       EF-1α core promoter: core promoter for human elongation factor EF-1α
   7415..8353    +  intron         EF-1α intron A: intron upstream of the start codon of human EF-1α
   8380..8400    +  protein_bind   attB1: mutant version of attB; core recombination site for the Gateway® BP reaction BP Clonase™
   8411..9127    +  CDS            EBFP2: EBFP2 is a basic (constitutively fluorescent) blue fluorescent protein published in 2007, derived from Aequorea victoria. It is reported to be a rapidly-maturing monomer with moderate acid sensitivity.
   9135..9159    -  protein_bind   attB2: mutant version of attB; recombination site for the Gateway® BP reaction BP Clonase™
   9163..9243    +  CDS            HBB (fragment): HBB_PONPY - Experimental evidence at transcript level: Swiss-Prot protein existence level 2. Involved in oxygen transport from the lung to the various peripheral tissues. From Pongo pygmaeus (Bornean orangutan).
   9314..9369    +  polyA_signal   β-globin poly(A) signal: rabbit β-globin polyadenylation signal (Gil and Proudfoot, 1987)
   9752..9774    -  protein_bind   lac operator (fragment): The lac repressor binds to the lac operator to inhibit transcription in E. coli. This inhibition can be relieved by adding lactose or isopropyl-β-D-thiogalactopyranoside (IPTG). lac repressor encoded by lacI
   9778..9808    -  promoter       lac promoter: promoter for the E. coli lac operon
   9823..9844    -  protein_bind   CAP binding site: CAP binding activates transcription in the presence of cAMP. E. coli catabolite activator protein
   9857..9896    -  CDS            lacI (fragment): lac repressor; lacI; The lac repressor binds to the lac operator to inhibit transcription in E. coli. This inhibition can be relieved by adding lactose or isopropyl-β-D-thiogalactopyranoside (IPTG).
  10069..10878   +  CDS            KanR: aminoglycoside phosphotransferase; aph(3')-Ia; confers resistance to kanamycin in bacteria or G418 (Geneticin®) in eukaryotes
>Addgene plasmid #103705 | LSB-hsa-miR-6511a-3p | depositor full sequence | sequence record 196458 | Full Sequence
AATTGAGGGGATAACGCAGGAAAGAACATGTGAGCAAAAGGCCAGCAAAAGGCCAGGAACCGTAAAAAGG
CCGCGTTGCTGGCGTTTTTCCATAGGCTCCGCCCCCCTGACGAGCATCACAAAAATCGACGCTCAAGTCA
GAGGTGGCGAAACCCGACAGGACTATAAAGATACCAGGCGTTTCCCCCTGGAAGCTCCCTCGTGCGCTCT
CCTGTTCCGACCCTGCCGCTTACCGGATACCTGTCCGCCTTTCTCCCTTCGGGAAGCGTGGCGCTTTCTC
ATAGCTCACGCTGTAGGTATCTCAGTTCGGTGTAGGTCGTTCGCTCCAAGCTGGGCTGTGTGCACGAACC
CCCCGTTCAGCCCGACCGCTGCGCCTTATCCGGTAACTATCGTCTTGAGTCCAACCCGGTAAGACACGAC
TTATCGCCACTGGCAGCAGCCACTGGTAACAGGATTAGCAGAGCGAGGTATGTAGGCGGTGCTACAGAGT
TCTTGAAGTGGTGGCCTAACTACGGCTACACTAGAAGAACAGTATTTGGTATCTGCGCTCTGCTGAAGCC
AGTTACCTTCGGAAAAAGAGTTGGTAGCTCTTGATCCGGCAAACAAACCACCGCTGGTAGCGGTGGTTTT
TTTGTTTGCAAGCAGCAGATTACGCGCAGAAAAAAAGGATCTCAAGAAGATCCTTTGATCTTTTCTACGG
GGTCTGACGCTCAGTGGAACGAAAACTCACGTTAAGGGATTTTGGTCATGAGATTATCAAAAAGGATCTT
CACCTAGATCCTTTTAAATTAAAAATGAAGTTTTAAATCAATCTAAAGTATATATGAGTAAACTTGGTCT
GACAGTTACCAATGCTTAATCAGTGAGGCACCTATCTCAGCGATCTGTCTATTTCGTTCATCCATAGTTG
CCTGACTCCCCGTCGTGTAGATAACTACGATACGGGAGGGCTTACCATCTGGCCCCAGTGCTGCAATGAT
ACCGCGAGAACCACGCTCACCGGCTCCAGATTTATCAGCAATAAACCAGCCAGCCGGAAGGGCCGAGCGC
AGAAGTGGTCCTGCAACTTTATCCGCCTCCATCCAGTCTATTAATTGTTGCCGGGAAGCTAGAGTAAGTA
GTTCGCCAGTTAATAGTTTGCGCAACGTTGTTGCCATTGCTACAGGCATCGTGGTGTCACGCTCGTCGTT
TGGTATGGCTTCATTCAGCTCCGGTTCCCAACGATCAAGGCGAGTTACATGATCCCCCATGTTGTGCAAA
AAAGCGGTTAGCTCCTTCGGTCCTCCGATCGTTGTCAGAAGTAAGTTGGCCGCAGTGTTATCACTCATGG
TTATGGCAGCACTGCATAATTCTCTTACTGTCATGCCATCCGTAAGATGCTTTTCTGTGACTGGTGAGTA
CTCAACCAAGTCATTCTGAGAATAGTGTATGCGGCGACCGAGTTGCTCTTGCCCGGCGTCAATACGGGAT
AATACCGCGCCACATAGCAGAACTTTAAAAGTGCTCATCATTGGAAAACGTTCTTCGGGGCGAAAACTCT
CAAGGATCTTACCGCTGTTGAGATCCAGTTCGATGTAACCCACTCGTGCACCCAACTGATCTTCAGCATC
TTTTACTTTCACCAGCGTTTCTGGGTGAGCAAAAACAGGAAGGCAAAATGCCGCAAAAAAGGGAATAAGG
GCGACACGGAAATGTTGAATACTCATACTCTTCCTTTTTCAATATTATTGAAGCATTTATCAGGGTTATT
GTCTCATGAGCGGATACATATTTGAATGTAGCTCCGAATTTCTCGAGGGCTTGTCGACGACGGCGGTCTC
CGTCGTCAGGATCATGAATTCGACCCGCCTGCCACCATGACCGAGTACAAGCCCACGGTGCGCCTCGCCA
CCCGCGACGACGTCCCCCGGGCCGTACGCACCCTCGCCGCCGCGTTCGCCGACTACCCCGCCACGCGCCA
CACCGTCGACCCGGACCGCCACATCGAGCGGGTCACCGAGCTGCAAGAACTCTTCCTCACGCGCGTCGGG
CTCGACATCGGCAAGGTGTGGGTCGCGGACGACGGCGCCGCGGTGGCGGTCTGGACCACGCCGGAGAGCG
TCGAAGCGGGGGCGGTGTTCGCCGAGATCGGCCCGCGCATGGCCGAGTTGAGCGGTTCCCGGCTGGCCGC
GCAGCAACAGATGGAAGGCCTCCTGGCGCCGCACCGGCCCAAGGAGCCCGCGTGGTTCCTGGCCACCGTC
GGCGTCTCGCCCGACCACCAGGGCAAGGGTCTGGGCAGCGCCGTCGTGCTCCCCGGAGTGGAGGCGGCCG
AGCGCGCCGGGGTGCCCGCCTTCCTGGAGACATCCGCGCCCCGCAACCTCCCCTTCTACGAGCGGCTCGG
CTTCACCGTCACCGCCGACGTCGAGGTGCCCGAAGGACCGCGCACCTGGTGCATGACCCGCAAGCCCGGT
GCCTGATACGCGTGAATTCACTCCTCAGGTGCAGGCTGCCTATCAGAAGGTGGTGGCTGGTGTGGCCAAT
GCCCTGGCTCACAAATACCACTGAGATCTTTTTCCCTCTGCCAAAAATTATGGGGACATCATGAAGCCCC
TTGAGCATCTGACTTCTGGCTAATAAAGGAAATTTATTTTCATTGCAATAGTGTGTTGGAATTTTTTGTG
TCTCTCACTCGGAAGGACATATGGGAGGGCAAATCATTTAAAACATCAGAATGAGTATTTGGTTTAGAGT
TTGGCAACATATGCCCATATGCTGGCTGCCATGAACAAAGGTTGGCTATAAAGAGGTCATCAGTATATGA
AACAGCCCCCTGCTGTCCATTCCTTATTCCATAGAAAAGCCTTGACTTGAGGTTAGATTTTTTTTATATT
TTGTTTTGTGTTATTTTTTTCTTTAACATCCCTAAAATTTTCCTTACATGTTTTACTAGCCAGATTTTTC
CTCCTCTCCTGACTACTCCCAGTCATAGCTGTCCCTCTTCTCTTATGGAGATCCCTCGACCTGCAGCCCA
AGCTTGAATTCTCTAGAATTACCCTGTTATCCCTATGCTTGGTTTACCGAGCTCTTATTGGTTTTCAAAC
TTCATTGACTGTGCCCAACGCGCCTGGGAGCTCACGGGGACAGCCCCCCCCCAAAGCCCCCAGGGATGTA
ATTACGTCCCTCCCCCGCTAGGGGGCAGCAGCGAGCCGCCCGGGGCTCCGCTCCGGTCCGGCGCTCCCCC
CGCATCCCCGAGCCGGCAGCGTGCGGGGACAGCCCGGGCACGGGGAAGGTGGCACGGGATCGCTTTCCTC
TGAACGCTTCTCGCTGCTCTTTGAGCCTGCAGACACCTGGGGGGATACGGGGAAAAAGCTAGGCTGAAAG
ACCGGTTCTTAGAATGACACGCGCCTGGGAGCTCACGGGGACAGCCCCCCCCCAAAGCCCCCAGGGATGT
AATTACGTCCCTCCCCCGCTAGGGGGCAGCAGCGAGCCGCCCGGGGCTCCGCTCCGGTCCGGCGCTCCCC
CCGCATCCCCGAGCCGGCAGCGTGCGGGGACAGCCCGGGCACGGGGAAGGTGGCACGGGATCGCTTTCCT
CTGAACGCTTCTCGCTGCTCTTTGAGCCTGCAGACACCTGGGGGGATACGGGGAAAAAGCTAACTTCTGA
GACGACAACTTTGTATAGAAAAGTTGGCTCCGAATTCGCCCTTGACAGCAGAGATCCAGTTTGGTTAATT
AATTGGCTCCGGTGCCCGTCAGTGGGCAGAGCGCACATCGCCCACAGTCCCCGAGAAGTTGTGGGGAGGG
GTCGGCAATTGAACCGGTGCCTAGAGAAGGTGGCGCGGGGTAAACTGGGAAAGTGATGTCGTGTACTGGC
TCCGCCTTTTTCCCGAGGGTGGGGGAGAACCGTATATAAGTGCAGTAGTCGCCGTGAACGTTCTTTTTCG
CAACGGGTTTGCCGCCAGAACACAGGTAAGTGCCGTGTGTGGTTCCCGCGGGCCTGGCCTCTTTACGGGT
TATGGCCCTTGCGTGCCTTGAATTACTTCCACCTGGCTGCAGTACGTGATTCTTGATCCCGAGCTTCGGG
TTGGAAGTGGGTGGGAGAGTTCGAGGCCTTGCGCTTAAGGAGCCCCTTCGCCTCGTGCTTGAGTTGAGGC
CTGGCCTGGGCGCTGGGGCCGCCGCGTGCGAATCTGGTGGCACCTTCGCGCCTGTCTCGCTGCTTTCGAT
AAGTCTCTAGCCATTTAAAATTTTTGATGACCTGCTGCGACGCTTTTTTTCTGGCAAGATAGTCTTGTAA
ATGCGGGCCAAGATCTGCACACTGGTATTTCGGTTTTTGGGGCCGCGGGCGGCGACGGGGCCCGTGCGTC
CCAGCGCACATGTTCGGCGAGGCGGGGCCTGCGAGCGCGGCCACCGAGAATCGGACGGGGGTAGTCTCAA
GCTGGCCGGCCTGCTCTGGTGCCTGGCCTCGCGCCGCCGTGTATCGCCCCGCCCTGGGCGGCAAGGCTGG
CCCGGTCGGCACCAGTTGCGTGAGCGGAAAGATGGCCGCTTCCCGGCCCTGCTGCAGGGAGCTCAAAATG
GAGGACGCGGCGCTCGGGAGAGCGGGCGGGTGAGTCACCCACACAAAGGAAAAGGGCCTTTCCGTCCTCA
GCCGTCGCTTCATGTGACTCCACGGAGTACCGGGCGCCGTCCAGGCACCTCGATTAGTTCTCGAGCTTTT
GGAGTACGTCGTCTTTAGGTTGGGGGGAGGGGTTTTATGCGATGGAGTTTCCCCACACTGAGTGGGTGGA
GACTGAAGTTAGGCCAGCTTGGCACTTGATGTAATTCTCCTTGGAATTTGCCCTTTTTGAGTTTGGATCT
TGGTTCATTCTCAAGCCTCAGACAGTGGTTCAAAGTTTTTTTCTTCCATTTCAGGTGTCGTGAGAAGGGC
GAATTCGACCCAAGTTTGTACAAAAAAGCAGGCTGGATCCAGGTGCCACCATGGTGAGCGAGCTGATTAA
GGAGAACATGCACATGAAGCTGTACATGGAGGGCACCGTGAACAACCACCACTTCAAGTGCACATCCGAG
GGCGAAGGCAAGCCCTACGAGGGCACCCAGACCATGAGAATCAAGGCGGTCGAGGGCGGCCCTCTCCCCT
TCGCCTTCGACATCCTGGCTACCAGCTTCATGTACGGCAGCAAAACCTTCATCAACCACACCCAGGGCAT
CCCCGACTTCTTTAAGCAGTCCTTCCCCGAGGGCTTCACATGGGAGAGAGTCACCACATACGAAGATGGG
GGCGTGCTGACCGCTACCCAGGACACCAGCCTCCAGGACGGCTGCCTCATCTACAACGTCAAGATCAGAG
GGGTGAACTTCCCATCCAACGGCCCTGTGATGCAGAAGAAAACACTCGGCTGGGAGGCCTCCACCGAGAC
ACTGTACCCCGCTGACGGCGGCCTGGAAGGCAGAGCCGACATGGCCCTGAAGCTCGTGGGCGGGGGCCAC
CTGATCTGCAACCTTAAGACCACATACAGATCCAAGAAACCCGCTAAGAACCTCAAGATGCCCGGCGTCT
ACTATGTGGACAGGAGACTGGAAAGAATCAAGGAGGCCGACAAAGAGACATACGTCGAGCAGCACGAGGT
GGCTGTGGCCAGATACTGCGACCTCCCTAGCAAACTGGGGCACAAACTTAATTGAGAATTCTACCACCCA
GCTTTCTTGTACAAAGTGGTACGTCTCAAGACCAGAGGTCTCTGCTTTGGGGGGTGCAGGCAGAAGGGAT
GGTGAGGGCAGGCAGAAGGGATGGTGAGGGCAGGCAGAAGGGATGGTGAGGGCAGGCAGAAGGGATGGTG
AGGCAACCAGAAGAGACCTGTGCTTCACTCCTCAGGTGCAGGCTGCCTATCAGAAGGTGGTGGCTGGTGT
GGCCAATGCCCTGGCTCACAAATACCACTGAGATCTTTTTCCCTCTGCCAAAAATTATGGGGACATCATG
AAGCCCCTTGAGCATCTGACTTCTGGCTAATAAAGGAAATTTATTTTCATTGCAATAGTGTGTTGGAATT
TTTTGTGTCTCTCACTCGGAAGGACATATGGGAGGGCAAATCATTTAAAACATCAGAATGAGTATTTGGT
TTAGAGTTTGGCAACATATGCCCATATGCTGGCTGCCATGAACAAAGGTTGGCTATAAAGAGGTCATCAG
TATATGAAACAGCCCCCTGCTGTCCATTCCTTATTCCATAGAAAAGCCTTGACTTGAGGTTAGATTTTTT
TTATATTTTGTTTTGTGTTATTTTTTTCTTTAACATCCCTAAAATTTTCCTTACATGTTTTACTAGCCAG
ATTTTTCCTCCTCTCCTGACTACTCCCAGTCATAGCTGTCCCTCTTCTCTTATGGAGATCCCGAGCGGTG
CGTTTTTATGCTTGTAGTATTGTATAATGTTTTTAAGATCCAAGCTTCTGACCTCTTCTCTTCCTCCCAC
AGGGCCTCGAGACAATTGCATCGATGGTACCAGTGAAAGTCTGCAATGAATTCGAGTTGGCGCGCCTGTC
ATTCTAAATCTCTCTTTCAGCCTAAAGCTTTTTCCCCGTATCCCCCCAGGTGTCTGCAGGCTCAAAGAGC
AGCGAGAAGCGTTCAGAGGAAAGCGATCCCGTGCCACCTTCCCCGTGCCCGGGCTGTCCCCGCACGCTGC
CGGCTCGGGGATGCGGGGGGAGCGCCGGACCGGAGCGGAGCCCCGGGCGGCTCGCTGCTGCCCCCTAGCG
GGGGAGGGACGTAATTACATCCCTGGGGGCTTTGGGAGGGGGCTGTCCCCGTGAGCTCCCAGGCGCGCCT
GTCATTCTAAATCTCTCTTTCAGCCTAAAGCTTTTTCCCCGTATCCCCCCAGGTGTCTGCAGGCTCAAAG
AGCAGCGAGAAGCGTTCAGAGGAAAGCGATCCCGTGCCACCTTCCCCGTGCCCGGGCTGTCCCCGCACGC
TGCCGGCTCGGGGATGCGGGGGGAGCGCCGGACCGGAGCGGAGCCCCGGGCGGCTCGCTGCTGCCCCCTA
GCGGGGGAGGGACGTAATTACATCCCTGGGGGCTTTGGGGGGGGGCTGTCCCCGTGAGCTCCCAGGCGCG
CCAACTCGGTACCGTATCGATGTCGACGTTAACGCTAGTGATATCAACTTTGTATAGAAAAGTTGGCTCC
GAATTCGCCCTTGACAGCAGAGATCCAGTTTGGTTAATTAATTGGCTCCGGTGCCCGTCAGTGGGCAGAG
CGCACATCGCCCACAGTCCCCGAGAAGTTGTGGGGAGGGGTCGGCAATTGAACCGGTGCCTAGAGAAGGT
GGCGCGGGGTAAACTGGGAAAGTGATGTCGTGTACTGGCTCCGCCTTTTTCCCGAGGGTGGGGGAGAACC
GTATATAAGTGCAGTAGTCGCCGTGAACGTTCTTTTTCGCAACGGGTTTGCCGCCAGAACACAGGTAAGT
GCCGTGTGTGGTTCCCGCGGGCCTGGCCTCTTTACGGGTTATGGCCCTTGCGTGCCTTGAATTACTTCCA
CCTGGCTGCAGTACGTGATTCTTGATCCCGAGCTTCGGGTTGGAAGTGGGTGGGAGAGTTCGAGGCCTTG
CGCTTAAGGAGCCCCTTCGCCTCGTGCTTGAGTTGAGGCCTGGCCTGGGCGCTGGGGCCGCCGCGTGCGA
ATCTGGTGGCACCTTCGCGCCTGTCTCGCTGCTTTCGATAAGTCTCTAGCCATTTAAAATTTTTGATGAC
CTGCTGCGACGCTTTTTTTCTGGCAAGATAGTCTTGTAAATGCGGGCCAAGATCTGCACACTGGTATTTC
GGTTTTTGGGGCCGCGGGCGGCGACGGGGCCCGTGCGTCCCAGCGCACATGTTCGGCGAGGCGGGGCCTG
CGAGCGCGGCCACCGAGAATCGGACGGGGGTAGTCTCAAGCTGGCCGGCCTGCTCTGGTGCCTGGCCTCG
CGCCGCCGTGTATCGCCCCGCCCTGGGCGGCAAGGCTGGCCCGGTCGGCACCAGTTGCGTGAGCGGAAAG
ATGGCCGCTTCCCGGCCCTGCTGCAGGGAGCTCAAAATGGAGGACGCGGCGCTCGGGAGAGCGGGCGGGT
GAGTCACCCACACAAAGGAAAAGGGCCTTTCCGTCCTCAGCCGTCGCTTCATGTGACTCCACGGAGTACC
GGGCGCCGTCCAGGCACCTCGATTAGTTCTCGAGCTTTTGGAGTACGTCGTCTTTAGGTTGGGGGGAGGG
GTTTTATGCGATGGAGTTTCCCCACACTGAGTGGGTGGAGACTGAAGTTAGGCCAGCTTGGCACTTGATG
TAATTCTCCTTGGAATTTGCCCTTTTTGAGTTTGGATCTTGGTTCATTCTCAAGCCTCAGACAGTGGTTC
AAAGTTTTTTTCTTCCATTTCAGGTGTCGTGAGAAGGGCGAATTCGACCCAAGTTTGTACAAAAAAGCAG
GCTCGCCACCATGGTGAGCAAGGGCGAGGAGCTGTTCACCGGGGTGGTGCCCATCCTGGTCGAGCTGGAC
GGCGACGTAAACGGCCACAAGTTCAGCGTGAGGGGCGAGGGCGAGGGCGATGCCACCAACGGCAAGCTGA
CCCTGAAGTTCATCTGCACCACCGGCAAGCTGCCCGTGCCCTGGCCCACCCTCGTGACCACCCTGAGCCA
CGGCGTGCAGTGCTTCGCCCGCTACCCCGACCACATGAAGCAGCACGACTTCTTCAAGTCCGCCATGCCC
GAAGGCTACGTCCAGGAGCGCACCATCTTCTTCAAGGACGACGGCACCTACAAGACCCGCGCCGAGGTGA
AGTTCGAGGGCGACACCCTAGTGAACCGCATCGAGCTGAAGGGCGTCGACTTCAAGGAGGACGGCAACAT
CCTGGGGCACAAGCTGGAGTACAACTTCAACAGCCACAACATCTATATCATGGCCGTCAAGCAGAAGAAC
GGCATCAAGGTGAACTTCAAGATCCGCCACAACGTGGAGGACGGCAGCGTGCAGCTCGCCGACCACTACC
AGCAGAACACCCCCATCGGCGACGGCCCCGTGCTGCTGCCCGACAGCCACTACCTGAGCACCCAGTCCGT
GCTGAGCAAAGACCCCAACGAGAAGCGCGATCACATGGTCCTGCTGGAGTTCCGCACCGCCGCCGGGATC
ACTCTCGGCATGGACGAGCTGTACAAGTAATACCACCCAGCTTTCTTGTACAAAGTGGTACGCGTGAATT
CACTCCTCAGGTGCAGGCTGCCTATCAGAAGGTGGTGGCTGGTGTGGCCAATGCCCTGGCTCACAAATAC
CACTGAGATCTTTTTCCCTCTGCCAAAAATTATGGGGACATCATGAAGCCCCTTGAGCATCTGACTTCTG
GCTAATAAAGGAAATTTATTTTCATTGCAATAGTGTGTTGGAATTTTTTGTGTCTCTCACTCGGAAGGAC
ATATGGGAGGGCAAATCATTTAAAACATCAGAATGAGTATTTGGTTTAGAGTTTGGCAACATATGCCCAT
ATGCTGGCTGCCATGAACAAAGGTTGGCTATAAAGAGGTCATCAGTATATGAAACAGCCCCCTGCTGTCC
ATTCCTTATTCCATAGAAAAGCCTTGACTTGAGGTTAGATTTTTTTTATATTTTGTTTTGTGTTATTTTT
TTCTTTAACATCCCTAAAATTTTCCTTACATGTTTTACTAGCCAGATTTTTCCTCCTCTCCTGACTACTC
CCAGTCATAGCTGTCCCTCTTCTCTTATGGAGATCCCTCGACCTGCAGCCCAAGCTTGGCGTAATCATGG
TCATAGCTGTTTCCTGTGTGAAATTGTTATCCGCTCACAATTCCACACAACATACGAGCCGGAAGCATAA
AGTGTAAAGCCTGGGGTGCCTAATGAGTGAGCTAACTCACATTAATTGCGTTGCGCTCACTGCCCGCTTT
CCAGTCGGGAAACCTGTCGTGCCAGCGGATCGACAGTACTAAGCTTGGTCTAATACCCAATCTCTCGTCT
TATCCAGATGTTTTATACGCCTCTGGCCCGTGTCTCAAAATCTCTGATGTTACATTGCACAAGATAAAAT
AATATCATCATGAACAATAAAACTGTCTGCTTACATAAACAGTAATACAAGGGGTGTTATGAGCCATATT
CAACGGGAAACGTCGAGGCCGCGATTAAATTCCAACATGGATGCTGATTTATATGGGTATAAATGGGCTC
GCGATAATGTCGGGCAATCAGGTGCGACAATCTATCGCTTGTATGGGAAGCCCGATGCGCCAGAGTTGTT
TCTGAAACATGGCAAAGGTAGCGTTGCCAATGATGTTACAGATGAGATGGTCAGACTAAACTGGCTGACG
GAATTTATGCCTCTTCCGACCATCAAGCATTTTATCCGTACTCCTGATGATGCATGGTTACTCACCACTG
CGATCCCCGGAAAAACAGCATTCCAGGTATTAGAAGAATATCCTGATTCAGGTGAAAATATTGTTGATGC
GCTGGCAGTGTTCCTGCGCCGGTTGCATTCGATTCCTGTTTGTAATTGTCCTTTTAACAGCGATCGCGTA
TTTCGTCTCGCTCAGGCGCAATCACGAATGAATAACGGTTTGGTTGATGCGAGTGATTTTGATGACGAGC
GTAATGGCTGGCCTGTTGAACAAGTCTGGAAAGAAATGCATAAACTTTTGCCATTCTCACCGGATTCAGT
CGTCACTCATGGTGATTTCTCACTTGATAACCTTATTTTTGACGAGGGGAAATTAATAGGTTGTATTGAT
GTTGGACGAGTCGGAATCGCAGACCGATACCAGGATCTTGCCATCCTATGGAACTGCCTCGGTGAGTTTT
CTCCTTCATTACAGAAACGGCTTTTTCAAAAATATGGTATTGATAATCCTGATATGAATAAATTGCAGTT
TCATTTGATGCTCGATGAGTTTTTCTAATCAGAATTGGTTAATTGGTTGTAACACTGGCAGAGCATTACG
CTGACTTGACGGGACGGCGCAAGCTCATGACCAAAATCCCTTAACGTGAGTTACGCGTCGTTCCACTGAG
CGTCAGAGGTATCACTAGTATTACAGAGGTAAGTTATAACAGTCGCCTAACCC
