>Addgene plasmid #103705 | LSB-hsa-miR-6511a-3p | depositor partial sequence | sequence record 196459 | hsa-miR-6511a-3p target
GCAGGCAGAAGGGATGGTGAGG
