>Addgene plasmid #103705 | LSB-hsa-miR-6511a-3p | addgene partial sequence | sequence record 329919 | mKate2-F (5'-ACCCGCTAAGAACCTCAAGA-3')
AGGCCGACAAAGAGACATACGTCGAGCAGCACGAGGTGGCTGTGGCCAGATACTGCGACCTCCCTAGCAA
ACTGGGGCACAAACTTAATTGAGAATTCTACCACCCAGCTTTCTTGTACAAAGTGGTACGTCTCAAGACC
AGAGGTCTCTGCTTTGGGGGGTGCAGGCAGAAGGGATGGTGAGGGCAGGCAGAAGGGATGGTGAGGGCAG
GCAGAAGGGATGGTGAGGGCAGGCAGAAGGGATGGTGAGGCAACCAGAAGAGACCTGTGCTTCACTCCTC
AGGTGCAGGCTGCCTATCAGAAGGTGGTGGCTGGTGTGGCCAATGCCCTGGCTCACAAATACCACTGAGA
TCTTTTTCCCTCTGCCAAAAATTATGGGGACATCATGAAGCCCCTTGAGCATCTGACTTCTGGCTAATAA
AGGAAATTTATTTTCATTGCAATAGTGTGTTGGAATTTTTTGTGTCTCTCACTCGGAAGGACATATGGGA
GGGCAAATCATTTA
